Addgene plasmid #70892: pFOSGE_COF2D05
Purpose: Gateway entry clone
Depositing lab: Alexander Stark. Depositing organization: Research Institute of Molecular Pathology (IMP). Publication: Transcriptional regulators form diverse groups with context-dependent regulatory functions. Stampfel G, Kazmar T, Frank O, Wienerroither S, Reiter F, Stark A. Nature. 2015 Nov 9. doi: 10.1038/nature15545. PubMed 26550828.
Backbone
  Vector backbone: pDONR221
  Backbone manufacturer: Invitrogen
  Backbone size w/o insert (bp): 4762
  Vector type: Gateway entry vector
Growth in bacteria
  Bacterial resistance: Kanamycin, 50 μg/mL
  Growth temperature: 37°C
  Growth strain: DH5alpha
  Copy number: High Copy
Gene/Insert
  Gene/Insert name: dbo (alt names: FBgn0040230; CG6224, FBtr0075505)
  Species: D. melanogaster (fly)
  Insert size (bp): 1869
  Entrez Gene: dbo (a.k.a. CG6224, DIABLO, Dm.DBO, Dmel\CG6224, Smac)
  Cloning method: Gateway Cloning
  Sequencing primers: 5′ M13-F20; 3′ M13R
Terms and licenses: Academic/Nonprofit Terms; Industry Terms: Not Available to Industry
How to cite: pFOSGE_COF2D05 was a gift from Alexander Stark (Addgene plasmid # 70892 ; http://n2t.net/addgene:70892 ; RRID:Addgene_70892)
