[The description below was written by a language model from this plasmid's Addgene catalogue record.]
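Description:
pFOSGE_COF2D05 is a Gateway entry clone built on the Invitrogen pDONR221 donor backbone and carrying the Drosophila melanogaster gene dbo (diablo, CG6224; transcript FBtr0075505) as an insert of about 1.9 kb. It is a high-copy bacterial plasmid maintained in standard E. coli cloning strains such as DH5alpha under kanamycin selection. The insert was introduced by Gateway recombination. In a pDONR221-derived entry clone this normally means the BP reaction has replaced the donor vector's counter-selectable cassette with the gene of interest, leaving it flanked by attL recombination sites, although no feature table is supplied here to confirm the exact junctions. M13 forward and reverse primer sites on either side of the insert are listed for sequence verification.

As an entry vector, the plasmid is not an expression construct. The record lists no promoter, tag or reporter associated with the insert, and it does not state whether the coding sequence retains a stop codon. Its role is to act as a shuttle, allowing the dbo sequence to be transferred by LR recombination into any compatible destination vector that supplies the promoter, fusion partners and host-specific elements needed for a given experiment. The clone belongs to a collection associated with a study of how transcriptional regulators and cofactors fall into functional groups with context-dependent regulatory activity, which suggests it was one of many fly open reading frames prepared for systematic transfer into assay vectors. The specific destination vectors and assays are not described in the record.
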