>Addgene plasmid #70892 | pFOSGE_COF2D05 | depositor partial sequence | sequence record 126834 | insert
ATGGGCGACCTGCCGGGCTCGGGCTCCACCGCTCAACCACGGGATGCTGCTGTCACCGGTACCGGTGGTA
ATTCCACGGCTGGTGGCGGCTCCTCCGTTGGATCTACGGCAGTGGACCGACCTCCGTCGCCCGCCCGCCT
CTCTCACACGTCCGAGAAACATCCGAAGGTCACGCTCACTGAACTAAATATGCTACGGCGCCATCGGGAG
CTCTGCGATGTGGTGCTCAACGTGGGCGGACGGAAGATCTTTGCCCACCGGGTAATCCTGTCCGCCTGCA
GCTCCTACTTCTGTGCCATGTTCACTGGCGAATTGGAGGAATCGCGCCAGACTGAGGTCACCATACGCGA
CATCGATGAGAATGCCATGGAGCTGCTCATCGACTTTTGTTACACCGCCCACATAATCGTCGAGGAGTCG
AATGTCCAGACCCTCCTTCCCGCCGCCTGCCTGCTTCAACTGGTTGAGATTCAGGACATCTGCTGCGAGT
TCCTCAAACGGCAATTGGATCCCACCAACTGCCTGGGCATACGCGCCTTTGCCGACACACACTCCTGCCG
GGAACTTCTACGGATCGCCGACAAATTCACGCAGCACAACTTCCAGGAGGTGATGGAGAGCGAGGAGTTT
CTGCTGCTCCCCGTCGGCCAGCTGGTGGACATCATTTGCAGCGACGAGCTAAACGTGCGCTCCGAGGAGC
AGGTCTTCAACGCGGTCATGTCCTGGCTCAAGTACAATGTCGCCGAGCGGCGACAACATCTGGCACAGGT
GCTCCAACACGTCCGTCTGCCTCTGCTGTCGCCAAAGTTCCTGGTTGGCACGGTGGGCTCTGATCTCCTG
GTGCGCAGCGACGAGGCCTGCCGGGATTTGGTGGATGAGGCTAAGAACTATCTGTTGCTTCCGCAGGAGC
GACCGCTGATGCAGGGTCCACGCACCAGACCGCGAAAGCCAACTCGACGAGGCGAAGTCCTGTTCGCCGT
GGGCGGTTGGTGTTCCGGCGATGCTATTGCCTCCGTGGAGCGTTTCGATCCTCAGACCAACGACTGGAAA
ATGGTCGCTCCCATGAGCAAACGACGCTGCGGAGTTGGCGTGGCCGTGTTAAATGATCTACTTTACGCCG
TGGGCGGTCACGATGGCCAGAGCTATCTGAATAGCATCGAGCGTTATGATCCACAAACGAATCAATGGTC
CTGCGACGTTGCGCCCACCACTTCCTGCCGCACCAGCGTCGGCGTGGCTGTGCTCGACGGCTTCTTGTAC
GCGGTGGGTGGCCAGGATGGCGTTCAATGTTTGAACCACGTGGAGCGCTACGATCCAAAAGAGAACAAAT
GGTCGAAAGTGGCACCGATGACAACAAGGCGACTGGGAGTGGCGGTAGCCGTGCTTGGAGGATTTCTCTA
CGCAATTGGCGGCTCCGATGGACAGTGCCCGTTGAACACCGTAGAGCGATATGATCCCAGACACAACAAA
TGGGTAGCAGTCAGCCCGATGTCAACGCGACGCAAGCACCTGGGCTGTGCTGTGTTCAATAACTACATTT
ACGCCGTCGGCGGGCGAGACGATTGCATGGAGCTCTCGTCCGCCGAGCGCTACAATCCACTGACCAATAC
CTGGAGCCCCATCGTGGCCATGACCTCCCGCCGCAGTGGGGTTGGCCTGGCCGTCGTCAATGGACAGCTG
TATGCTGTGGGCGGCTTTGATGGTTCCGCCTATTTGAAAACCATCGAGGTCTACGACCCAGAGACGAACC
AATGGCGTTTGTGCGGCTGCATGAACTACCGCCGACTGGGCGGCGGCGTGGGCGTTATGCGTGCCCCTCA
GACTGAGAACTATATGTGGTGCGAAAATAGTTTTAAGCAACCGAATTCC
