>Addgene plasmid #70892 | pFOSGE_COF2D05 | addgene partial sequence | sequence record 129975 | M13-F20 5'-TGTAAAACGACGGCCAGT-3'
ATTTTATTTTGACTGATAGTGACCTGTTCGTTGCAACAAATTGATGAGCAATGCTTTTTTATAATGCCAA
CTTTGTACAAAAAAGCAGGCTTCATGGGCGACCTGCCGGGCTCGGGCTCCACCGCTCAACCACGGGATGC
TGCTGTCACCGGTACCGGTGGTAATTCCACGGCTGGTGGCGGCTCCTCCGTTGGATCTACGGCAGTGGAC
CGACCTCCGTCGCCCGCCCGCCTCTCTCACACGTCCGAGAAACATCCGAAGGTCACGCTCACTGAACTAA
ATATGCTACGGCGCCATCGGGAGCTCTGCGATGTGGTGCTCAACGTGGGCGGACGGAAGATCTTTGCCCA
CCGGGTAATCCTGTCCGCCTGCAGCTCCTACTTCTGTGCCATGTTCACTGGCGAATTGGAGGAATCGCGC
CAGACTGAGGTCACCATACGCGACATCGATGAGAATGCCATGGAGCTGCTCATCGACTTTTGTTACACCG
CCCACATAATCGTCGAGGAGTCGAATGTCCAGACCCTCCTTCCCGCCGCCTGCCTGCTTCAACTGGTTGA
GATTCAGGACATCTGCTGCGAGTTCCTCAAACGGCAATTGGATCCCACCAACTGCCTGGGCATACGCGCC
TTTGCCGACACACACTCCTGCCGGGAACTTCTACGGATCGCCGACAAATTCACGCAGCACAACTTCCAGG
AGGTGATGGAGAGCGAGGAGTTTCTGCTGCTCCCCGTCGGCCAGCTGGTGGACATCATTTGCAGCGACGA
GCTAAACGTGCGCTCCGAGGAGCAGGTCTTCAACGCGGTCATGTCCTGGCTCAAGTACAATGTCGCCGAG
CGG
