>Addgene plasmid #70892 | pFOSGE_COF2D05 | addgene partial sequence | sequence record 129976 | M13-Rev 5'-CAGGAAACAGCTATGACC-3'
ATAATGATTTTATTTTGACTGATAGTGACCTGTTCGTTGCAACAAATTGATAAGCAATGCTTTCTTATAA
TGCCAACTTTGTACAAGAAAGCTGGGTCGGAATTCGGTTGCTTAAAACTATTTTCGCACCACATATAGTT
CTCAGTCTGAGGGGCACGCATAACGCCCACGCCGCCGCCCAGTCGGCGGTAGTTCATGCAGCCGCACAAA
CGCCATTGGTTCGTCTCTGGGTCGTAGACCTCGATGGTTTTCAAATAGGCGGAACCATCAAAGCCGCCCA
CAGCATACAGCTGTCCATTGACGACGGCCAGGCCAACCCCACTGCGGCGGGAGGTCATGGCCACGATGGG
GCTCCAGGTATTGGTCAGTGGATTGTAGCGCTCGGCGGACGAGAGCTCCATGCAATCGTCTCGCCCGCCG
ACGGCGTAAATGTAGTTATTGAACACAGCACAGCCCAGGTGCTTGCGTCGCGTTGACATCGGGCTGACTG
CTACCCATTTGTTGTGTCTGGGATCATATCGCTCTACGGTGTTCAACGGGCACTGTCCATCGGAGCCGCC
AATTGCGTAGAGAAATCCTCCAAGCACGGCTACCGCCACTCCCAGTCGCCTTGTTGTCATCGGTGCCACT
TTCGACCATTTGTTCTCTTTTGGATCGTAGCGCTCCACGTGGTTCAAACATTGAACGCCATCCTGGCCAC
CCACCGCGTACAAGAAGCCGTCGAGCACAGCCACGCCGACGCTGGTGCGGCAGGAAGTGGTGGGCGCAAC
GTCGCAGGACCATTGATT
